>Addgene plasmid #146403 | pRSFDuetG-DmDCP1_328-366 (MCSII)-mut1_G | depositor full sequence | sequence record 288848 | Full Sequence
GGGGAATTGTGAGCGGATAACAATTCCCCTGTAGAAATAATTTTGTTTAACTTTAATAAGGAGATATACC
ATGGGCAGCAGCCATCACCATCATCACCACAGCGCGGGTCTGGAAGTTCTGTTCCAGGGGCCCCAGGATC
CGAATTCGAGCTCGGCGCGCCTGCAGGTCGACAAGCTTGCGGCCGCATAATGCTTAAGTCGAACAGAAAG
TAATCGTATTGTACACGGCCGCATAATCGAAATTAATACGACTCACTATAGGGGAATTGTGAGCGGATAA
CAATTCCCCATCTTAGTATATTAGTTAAGTATAAGAAGGAGATATACATAATATGTCCCCTATACTAGGT
TATTGGAAAATTAAGGGCCTTGTGCAACCCACTCGACTTCTTTTGGAATATCTTGAAGAAAAATATGAAG
AGCATTTGTATGAGCGCGATGAAGGTGATAAATGGCGAAACAAAAAGTTTGAATTGGGTTTGGAGTTTCC
CAATCTTCCTTATTATATTGATGGTGATGTTAAATTAACACAGTCTATGGCCATCATACGTTATATAGCT
GACAAGCACAACATGTTGGGTGGTTGTCCAAAAGAGCGTGCAGAGATTTCAATGCTTGAAGGAGCGGTTT
TGGATATTAGATACGGTGTTTCGAGAATTGCATATAGTAAAGACTTTGAAACTCTCAAAGTTGATTTTCT
TAGCAAGCTACCTGAAATGCTGAAAATGTTCGAAGATCGTTTATGTCATAAAACATATTTAAATGGTGAT
CATGTAACCCATCCTGACTTCATGTTGTATGACGCTCTTGATGTTGTTTTATACATGGACCCAATGTGCC
TGGATGCGTTCCCAAAATTAGTTTGTTTTAAAAAACGTATTGAAGCTATCCCACAAATTGATAAGTACTT
GAAATCCAGCAAGTATATAGCATGGCCTTTGCAGGGCTGGCAAGCCACGTTTGGTGGTGGCGACCATCCT
CCAAAATCGGATCTGGAAGTTCTGTTCCAGGGGCCCCAGCCACAGCAGCCACTGCTGAACTCGACGCAGT
TCGTCCAGGCCTTCACGTACTCCATCCAGAACGATAAGGAGCGAGCCAACAAGTCCCACAAGGCCTACCT
GAACGGCTGTTCCAATCTACTGCTGGACTAGGGTACCCTCGAGTCTGGTAAAGAAACCGCTGCTGCGAAA
TTTGAACGCCAGCACATGGACTCGTCTACTAGCGCAGCTTAATTAACCTAGGCTGCTGCCACCGCTGAGC
AATAACTAGCATAACCCCTTGGGGCCTCTAAACGGGTCTTGAGGGGTTTTTTGCTGAAACCTCAGGCATT
TGAGAAGCACACGGTCACACTGCTTCCGGTAGTCAATAAACCGGTAAACCAGCAATAGACATAAGCGGCT
ATTTAACGACCCTGCCCTGAACCGACGACAAGCTGACGACCGGGTCTCCGCAAGTGGCACTTTTCGGGGA
AATGTGCGCGGAACCCCTATTTGTTTATTTTTCTAAATACATTCAAATATGTATCCGCTCATGAATTAAT
TCTTAGAAAAACTCATCGAGCATCAAATGAAACTGCAATTTATTCATATCAGGATTATCAATACCATATT
TTTGAAAAAGCCGTTTCTGTAATGAAGGAGAAAACTCACCGAGGCAGTTCCATAGGATGGCAAGATCCTG
GTATCGGTCTGCGATTCCGACTCGTCCAACATCAATACAACCTATTAATTTCCCCTCGTCAAAAATAAGG
TTATCAAGTGAGAAATCACCATGAGTGACGACTGAATCCGGTGAGAATGGCAAAAGTTTATGCATTTCTT
TCCAGACTTGTTCAACAGGCCAGCCATTACGCTCGTCATCAAAATCACTCGCATCAACCAAACCGTTATT
CATTCGTGATTGCGCCTGAGCGAGACGAAATACGCGGTCGCTGTTAAAAGGACAATTACAAACAGGAATC
GAATGCAACCGGCGCAGGAACACTGCCAGCGCATCAACAATATTTTCACCTGAATCAGGATATTCTTCTA
ATACCTGGAATGCTGTTTTCCCGGGGATCGCAGTGGTGAGTAACCATGCATCATCAGGAGTACGGATAAA
ATGCTTGATGGTCGGAAGAGGCATAAATTCCGTCAGCCAGTTTAGTCTGACCATCTCATCTGTAACATCA
TTGGCAACGCTACCTTTGCCATGTTTCAGAAACAACTCTGGCGCATCGGGCTTCCCATACAATCGATAGA
TTGTCGCACCTGATTGCCCGACATTATCGCGAGCCCATTTATACCCATATAAATCAGCATCCATGTTGGA
ATTTAATCGCGGCCTAGAGCAAGACGTTTCCCGTTGAATATGGCTCATACTCTTCCTTTTTCAATATTAT
TGAAGCATTTATCAGGGTTATTGTCTCATGAGCGGATACATATTTGAATGTATTTAGAAAAATAAACAAA
TAGGCATGCAGCGCTCTTCCGCTTCCTCGCTCACTGACTCGCTACGCTCGGTCGTTCGACTGCGGCGAGC
GGTGTCAGCTCACTCAAAAGCGGTAATACGGTTATCCACAGAATCAGGGGATAAAGCCGGAAAGAACATG
TGAGCAAAAAGCAAAGCACCGGAAGAAGCCAACGCCGCAGGCGTTTTTCCATAGGCTCCGCCCCCCTGAC
GAGCATCACAAAAATCGACGCTCAAGCCAGAGGTGGCGAAACCCGACAGGACTATAAAGATACCAGGCGT
TTCCCCCTGGAAGCTCCCTCGTGCGCTCTCCTGTTCCGACCCTGCCGCTTACCGGATACCTGTCCGCCTT
TCTCCCTTCGGGAAGCGTGGCGCTTTCTCATAGCTCACGCTGTTGGTATCTCAGTTCGGTGTAGGTCGTT
CGCTCCAAGCTGGGCTGTGTGCACGAACCCCCCGTTCAGCCCGACCGCTGCGCCTTATCCGGTAACTATC
GTCTTGAGTCCAACCCGGTAAGACACGACTTATCGCCACTGGCAGCAGCCATTGGTAACTGATTTAGAGG
ACTTTGTCTTGAAGTTATGCACCTGTTAAGGCTAAACTGAAAGAACAGATTTTGGTGAGTGCGGTCCTCC
AACCCACTTACCTTGGTTCAAAGAGTTGGTAGCTCAGCGAACCTTGAGAAAACCACCGTTGGTAGCGGTG
GTTTTTCTTTATTTATGAGATGATGAATCAATCGGTCTATCAAGTCAACGAACAGCTATTCCGTTACTCT
AGATTTCAGTGCAATTTATCTCTTCAAATGTAGCACCTGAAGTCAGCCCCATACGATATAAGTTGTAATT
CTCATGTTAGTCATGCCCCGCGCCCACCGGAAGGAGCTGACTGGGTTGAAGGCTCTCAAGGGCATCGGTC
GAGATCCCGGTGCCTAATGAGTGAGCTAACTTACATTAATTGCGTTGCGCTCACTGCCCGCTTTCCAGTC
GGGAAACCTGTCGTGCCAGCTGCATTAATGAATCGGCCAACGCGCGGGGAGAGGCGGTTTGCGTATTGGG
CGCCAGGGTGGTTTTTCTTTTCACCAGTGAGACGGGCAACAGCTGATTGCCCTTCACCGCCTGGCCCTGA
GAGAGTTGCAGCAAGCGGTCCACGCTGGTTTGCCCCAGCAGGCGAAAATCCTGTTTGATGGTGGTTAACG
GCGGGATATAACATGAGCTGTCTTCGGTATCGTCGTATCCCACTACCGAGATGTCCGCACCAACGCGCAG
CCCGGACTCGGTAATGGCGCGCATTGCGCCCAGCGCCATCTGATCGTTGGCAACCAGCATCGCAGTGGGA
ACGATGCCCTCATTCAGCATTTGCATGGTTTGTTGAAAACCGGACATGGCACTCCAGTCGCCTTCCCGTT
CCGCTATCGGCTGAATTTGATTGCGAGTGAGATATTTATGCCAGCCAGCCAGACGCAGACGCGCCGAGAC
AGAACTTAATGGGCCCGCTAACAGCGCGATTTGCTGGTGACCCAATGCGACCAGATGCTCCACGCCCAGT
CGCGTACCGTCTTCATGGGAGAAAATAATACTGTTGATGGGTGTCTGGTCAGAGACATCAAGAAATAACG
CCGGAACATTAGTGCAGGCAGCTTCCACAGCAATGGCATCCTGGTCATCCAGCGGATAGTTAATGATCAG
CCCACTGACGCGTTGCGCGAGAAGATTGTGCACCGCCGCTTTACAGGCTTCGACGCCGCTTCGTTCTACC
ATCGACACCACCACGCTGGCACCCAGTTGATCGGCGCGAGATTTAATCGCCGCGACAATTTGCGACGGCG
CGTGCAGGGCCAGACTGGAGGTGGCAACGCCAATCAGCAACGACTGTTTGCCCGCCAGTTGTTGTGCCAC
GCGGTTGGGAATGTAATTCAGCTCCGCCATCGCCGCTTCCACTTTTTCCCGCGTTTTCGCAGAAACGTGG
CTGGCCTGGTTCACCACGCGGGAAACGGTCTGATAAGAGACACCGGCATACTCTGCGACATCGTATAACG
TTACTGGTTTCACATTCACCACCCTGAATTGACTCTCTTCCGGGCGCTATCATGCCATACCGCGAAAGGT
TTTGCGCCATTCGATGGTGTCCGGGATCTCGACGCTCTCCCTTATGCGACTCCTGCATTAGGAAATTAAT
ACGACTCACTATA
Features (pLannotate 1.2.2; 18 found; start..end, strand, type, name):
      3..27      +  protein_bind   lac operator: The lac repressor binds to the lac operator to inhibit transcription in E. coli. This inhibition can be relieved by adding lactose or isopropyl-β-D-thiogalactopyranoside (IPTG). lac repressor encoded by lacI
     42..64      +  RBS            RBS: efficient ribosome binding site from bacteriophage T7 gene 10 (Olins and Rangwala, 1989)
    244..262     +  promoter       T7 promoter: promoter for bacteriophage T7 RNA polymerase
    263..287     +  protein_bind   lac operator: The lac repressor binds to the lac operator to inhibit transcription in E. coli. This inhibition can be relieved by adding lactose or isopropyl-β-D-thiogalactopyranoside (IPTG). lac repressor encoded by lacI
    333..986     +  CDS            GST26_SCHJA: Experimental evidence at protein level: Swiss-Prot protein existence level 1. GST isoenzymes appear to play a central role in the parasite detoxification system. Other functions are also suspected including a role in increasing the solubility of haematin in the parasite gut. From Schistosoma japonicum (Blood fluke).
   1170..1211    +  CDS            S-Tag (fragment): affinity and epitope tag derived from pancreatic ribonuclease A
   1241..1258    +  CDS            SET1 (fragment): solubility-enhancement tag derived from T7 phage gene 10B
   1266..1313    +  terminator     T7 terminator: transcription terminator for bacteriophage T7 RNA polymerase
   1477..1534    +  promoter       AmpR promoter (fragment): bla
   1543..2358    -  CDS            KanR: aminoglycoside phosphotransferase; aph(3')-Ia; confers resistance to kanamycin in bacteria or G418 (Geneticin®) in eukaryotes
   2359..2450    -  promoter       AmpR promoter: bla
   2466..3215    -  rep_origin     RSF ori: Plasmids containing the RSF 1030 origin of replication can be propagated in E. coli cells that contain additional plasmids with compatible origins.
   3298..3362    -  CDS            TcR (fragment): tetracycline efflux protein; tet; confers resistance to tetracycline
   3377..3398    -  protein_bind   CAP binding site: CAP binding activates transcription in the presence of cAMP. E. coli catabolite activator protein
   3411..4493    -  CDS            lacI: lac repressor; lacI; The lac repressor binds to the lac operator to inhibit transcription in E. coli. This inhibition can be relieved by adding lactose or isopropyl-β-D-thiogalactopyranoside (IPTG).
   4494..4571    -  promoter       lacI promoter: lacI
   4579..4614    -  CDS            TcR (fragment): tetracycline efflux protein; tet; confers resistance to tetracycline
   4617..2       +  promoter       T7 promoter (across the origin): promoter for bacteriophage T7 RNA polymerase
