[The description below was written by a language model from this plasmid's Addgene catalogue record and pLannotate feature annotations shown in this document.]
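Description:
pRSFDuetG-DmDCP1_328-366 (MCSII)-mut1_G is a bacterial expression plasmid of about 4.6 kb for producing a mutant fragment of Drosophila melanogaster DCP1, a component of the mRNA decapping complex. The catalogue lists the backbone as unknown, but the name and the annotated features point to an RSFDuet-type dual-expression architecture. It carries the RSF1030 origin, which allows co-maintenance in E. coli alongside plasmids with compatible origins. A kanamycin resistance gene (aph(3')-Ia) provides selection, and a lacI cassette with its own promoter supplies lac repressor. The short hits annotated as TcR, SET1 and a partial AmpR promoter are probably backbone remnants or incidental matches rather than functional elements.

Two T7 promoter/lac operator units are present, as expected for a Duet vector, so expression is IPTG-inducible in hosts that provide T7 RNA polymerase. The first unit has a T7 gene 10 ribosome binding site, but no coding sequence is annotated downstream of it, so it appears to be empty. The second unit drives a Schistosoma japonicum glutathione S-transferase open reading frame, which probably accounts for the "G" in the vector name. The DCP1 insert is not annotated in the feature table. From the name, residues 328–366 sit in the second multiple cloning site, presumably in the unannotated stretch between GST and the S-tag fragment, upstream of the T7 terminator. This would give a GST fusion suitable for affinity purification or pull-down. The record does not state which substitutions make up "mut1", nor whether the S-tag is in frame. The associated publication concerns DCP1 trimerization in the assembly of decapping complexes, so the construct probably served to test that function with recombinant protein, possibly co-expressed with partner proteins.
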