Addgene plasmid #146403: pRSFDuetG-DmDCP1_328-366 (MCSII)-mut1_G
Purpose: Bacterial Expression of DmDCP1_328-366-mut1
Depositing lab: Elisa Izaurralde. Depositing organization: Max Planck Institute for Developmental Biology. Publication: DCP1 forms asymmetric trimers to assemble into active mRNA decapping complexes in metazoa. Tritschler F, Braun JE, Motz C, Igreja C, Haas G, Truffault V, Izaurralde E, Weichenrieder O. Proc Natl Acad Sci U S A. 2009 Dec 22. 106(51):21591-6. 10.1073/pnas.0909871106 PubMed 19966221.
Backbone
  Vector backbone: Unknown
  Vector type: Bacterial Expression
Growth in bacteria
  Bacterial resistance: Kanamycin, 50 μg/mL
  Growth temperature: 37°C
  Growth strain: DH5alpha
  Copy number: Low Copy
Gene/Insert
  Gene/Insert name: DmDCP1_328-366-mut1
  Species: D. melanogaster (fly)
  Entrez Gene: Dcp1 (a.k.a. anon-WO0118547.163, CG11183, Dcp-1, DCP1, Dcp1p, dDcp1, dDCP1, Dmel\CG11183)
  Cloning method: Unknown
Terms and licenses: Academic/Nonprofit Terms; Industry Terms: Not Available to Industry
Depositor comments: Plasmids from this collection were made available to the research community and donated after the lab closed. Please note that the sequence provided by the depositing laboratory may be theoretical/predicted or based on Sanger sequencing results. There may be discrepancies between sequencing results obtained by Addgene and the depositor sequence. If an Addgene verified sequence is not available, please contact before placing your order to request that our lab fully sequence the plasmid.
How to cite: pRSFDuetG-DmDCP1_328-366 (MCSII)-mut1_G was a gift from Elisa Izaurralde (Addgene plasmid # 146403 ; http://n2t.net/addgene:146403 ; RRID:Addgene_146403)
